Addgene plasmid #123968: MTK0_028
Purpose: Encodes the cROSA26 homology landing pad with GFP dropout destination vector as a type 0 part to be used in the MTK system
Depositing lab: Hana El-Samad. Depositing organization: University of California, San Francisco (UCSF). Publication: A Toolkit for Rapid Modular Construction of Biological Circuits in Mammalian Cells. Fonseca JP, Bonny AR, Kumar GR, Ng AH, Town J, Wu QC, Aslankoohi E, Chen SY, Dods G, Harrigan P, Osimiri LC, Kistler AL, El-Samad H. ACS Synth Biol. 2019 Nov 15;8(11):2593-2606. doi: 10.1021/acssynbio.9b00322. Epub 2019 Nov 5. PubMed 31686495.
Backbone
  Vector backbone: self-made
  Vector type: Mammalian Expression
Growth in bacteria
  Bacterial resistance: Kanamycin, 50 μg/mL
  Growth temperature: 37°C
  Growth strain: DH5alpha
  Copy number: Unknown
Gene/Insert
  Gene/Insert name: cRosa26 landing pad destination vector
  Species: Synthetic
  Cloning method: Restriction Enzyme; 5′ cloning site unknown (unknown if destroyed); 3′ cloning site unknown (unknown if destroyed)
Terms and licenses: Academic/Nonprofit Terms; Industry Terms: Not Available to Industry
Depositor comments: Please visit https://www.biorxiv.org/content/10.1101/506188v2 for BioRxiv preprint
How to cite: MTK0_028 was a gift from Hana El-Samad (Addgene plasmid # 123968 ; http://n2t.net/addgene:123968 ; RRID:Addgene_123968)
