[The description below was written by a language model from this plasmid's Addgene catalogue record and pLannotate feature annotations shown in this document.]
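Description:
MTK0_028 is a 4.4 kb destination vector from the Mammalian Toolkit (MTK), a modular hierarchical cloning system for building genetic circuits in mammalian cells. It is catalogued as a "type 0" part, meaning it serves as the recipient backbone into which other toolkit parts or transcriptional units are assembled. The backbone is described as self-made and the insert as synthetic. The plasmid is propagated in E. coli through a high-copy ColE1/pUC-type origin and selected with kanamycin via an aph(3')-Ia resistance gene. A short lacZα remnant next to the marker appears to be a leftover fragment with no functional role.

The payload is a superfolder GFP dropout cassette, followed by the bacterial rrnB T1 and T7Te transcription terminators. In dropout designs of this kind, GFP is expressed in E. coli and is replaced by the incoming assembly, so correctly assembled clones can be recognised as non-fluorescent colonies. No promoter for the GFP is annotated, and the cloning sites are listed as unknown. Two minimal FRT sites in the same orientation lie on either side of the cassette; the annotation notes that this minimal form supports FLP-mediated excision but not integration.

According to the catalogue entry, the vector carries cROSA26 homology for a landing pad, suggesting that assembled cargo is meant to be placed at a ROSA26-type genomic locus. The homology arms themselves are not annotated in the feature table and presumably occupy the unannotated stretches. The record does not state the species of the locus, the integration method or any mammalian selection marker.
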