Features (pLannotate 1.2.2; 8 found; start..end, strand, type, name):
      1..34      +  protein_bind   FRT (minimal): supports FLP-mediated excision but not integration (Turan and Bode, 2011) FLP recombinase from the Saccharomyces cerevisiae 2μ plasmid
    359..1072    +  CDS            superfolder GFP: GFP variant that folds robustly even when fused to poorly folded proteins (Pédelacq et al., 2006)
   1084..1155    +  terminator     rrnB T1 terminator: transcription terminator T1 from the E. coli rrnB gene
   1171..1198    +  terminator     T7Te terminator: phage T7 early transcription terminator
   1571..1604    +  protein_bind   FRT (minimal): supports FLP-mediated excision but not integration (Turan and Bode, 2011) FLP recombinase from the Saccharomyces cerevisiae 2μ plasmid
   2192..2211    -  CDS            lacZα (fragment): LacZα fragment of β-galactosidase; lacZ fragment
   2251..3066    -  CDS            KanR: aminoglycoside phosphotransferase; aph(3')-Ia; confers resistance to kanamycin in bacteria or G418 (Geneticin®) in eukaryotes
   3291..3879    +  rep_origin     ori: high-copy-number ColE1/pMB1/pBR322/pUC origin of replication
>Addgene plasmid #123968 | MTK0_028 | addgene full sequence | sequence record 251724 | Addgene NGS Result
GAAGTTCCTATTCTCTAGAAAGTATAGGAACTTCCTGATGAGACGTGGTAGAGCCACAAACAGCCGGTAC
AAGCAACGATCTCCAGGACCATCTGAATCATGCGCGGATGACACGAACTCACGACGGCGATCACAGACAT
TAACCCACAGTACAGACACTGCGACAACGTGGCAATTCGTCGCAATACAACGGAAAGTGAAACGTGATTT
CATGCGTCATTTTGAACATTTTGTAAATCTTATTTAATAATGTGTGCGGCAATTCACATTTAATTTATGA
ATGTTTTCTTAACATCGCGGCAACTCAAGAAACGGCAGGTTCGGATCTTAGCTACTAGAGAAAGAGGAGA
AATACTAGATGCGTAAAGGCGAAGAGCTGTTCACTGGTGTCGTCCCTATTCTGGTGGAACTGGATGGTGA
TGTCAACGGTCATAAGTTTTCCGTGCGTGGCGAGGGTGAAGGTGACGCAACTAATGGTAAACTGACGCTG
AAGTTCATCTGTACTACTGGTAAACTGCCGGTTCCTTGGCCGACTCTGGTAACGACGCTGACTTATGGTG
TTCAGTGCTTTGCTCGTTATCCGGACCATATGAAGCAGCATGACTTCTTCAAGTCCGCCATGCCGGAAGG
CTATGTGCAGGAACGCACGATTTCCTTTAAGGATGACGGCACGTACAAAACGCGTGCGGAAGTGAAATTT
GAAGGCGATACCCTGGTAAACCGCATTGAGCTGAAAGGCATTGACTTTAAAGAGGACGGCAATATCCTGG
GCCATAAGCTGGAATACAATTTTAACAGCCACAATGTTTACATCACCGCCGATAAACAAAAAAATGGCAT
TAAAGCGAATTTTAAAATTCGCCACAACGTGGAGGATGGCAGCGTGCAGCTGGCTGATCACTACCAGCAA
AACACTCCAATCGGTGATGGTCCTGTTCTGCTGCCAGACAATCACTATCTGAGCACGCAAAGCGTTCTGT
CTAAAGATCCGAACGAGAAACGCGATCATATGGTTCTGCTGGAGTTCGTAACCGCAGCGGGCATCACGCA
TGGTATGGATGAACTGTACAAATGACCAGGCATCAAATAAAACGAAAGGCTCAGTCGAAAGACTGGGCCT
TTCGTTTTATCTGTTGTTTGTCGGTGAACGCTCTCTACTAGAGTCACACTGGCTCACCTTCGGGTGGGCC
TTTCTGCGTTTATAGCTGGAAATCTGCTCGTCAGTGGTGCTCACACTGACGAATCATGTACAGATCATAC
CGATGACTGCCTGGCGACTCACAACTAAGCAAGACAGCCGGAACCAGCGCCGGCGAACACCACTGCATAT
ATGGCATATCACAACAGTCCACGTCTCAAGCAGTTACAGAGATGTTACGAACCCTGAACAGGTTGACTAT
TAATTGTGTCTGCTTGATGTGGACACCAGGTGGCGCTGGACATCAGATTTGGAGAGGCAGTTGTCTAGGG
AACCGGGCTCTGTGCCAGCGCAGGAGGCAGGCTGGCTCTCCTATTCCAGGGATGCTCATCCAGGAAGGAA
AGGTTGCATGCTGGACACACTAACCTTACAGAAGTTCCTATTCTCTAGAAAGTATAGGAACTTCGAGTAG
ATCGCGGGGGAGGGAGGGATTCTTCTAGGCCCAGGGCGGTCCTTAGGAGACAGGAGGCAGCCGAGAACTC
CCATAAAGGTATTGCGGCACTCCCCTCCCCCTACCGAGAAGGGTGCGGCCTTCTCTCCGCCTCCTCCACT
GCAGATCCCTCAGGATTGCAGCTCGCGCCGATTTTCAGAGATCACGCACCTCCCTCCCACAAACCAGCAG
GACCGACCCCCGCTCCTCCCCCCACCTCCGCGAGTCCGCGAGCGGATCCAGCTCATCTCGTCCTTCAGGC
GGCGGACGCCCGGGACGGAGCCGCGGTCGCCGCCACCCAGAAGCCTCGACCCAGCAGTCCGCCTCCGCCT
CCGCCTCCGCCTCTAGTGCGTGCGCAGGGGCGCGGGGCCAGACACTGCGGCGCGGGGCCTCGGGAAGGAC
CGTACCAACGACCGCCTCCCTGCCCCTCCGCCCCCTCTGCTGACCCGCTCAGTGGTTTCGCTCAATTGGG
ACCCGAGCCAATGGCAAGGGGCCGTTCCCCGGCTTCAGCAGCCAATCAGGTGCCGAAGCCACACGGGCGG
CGGGTAACCCTACTCCCCGCGAGGGTTTTCCCAGTCACGACCCGAGCGGCCGCGTGTTACAACCAATTAA
CCAATTCTGATTAGAAAAACTCATCGAGCATCAAATGAAACTGCAATTTATTCATATCAGGATTATCAAT
ACCATATTTTTGAAAAAGCCGTTTCTGTAATGAAGGAGAAAACTCACCGAGGCAGTTCCATAGGATGGCA
AGATCCTGGTATCGGTCTGCGATTCCGACTCGTCCAACATCAATACAACCTATTAATTTCCCCTCGTCAA
AAATAAGGTTATCAAGTGAGAAATCACCATGAGTGACGACTGAATCCGGTGAGAATGGCAAAAGCTTATG
CATTTCTTTCCAGACTTGTTCAACAGGCCAGCCATTACGCTCGTCATCAAAATCACTCGCATCAACCAAA
CCGTTATTCATTCGTGATTGCGCCTGAGCGAGGCGAAATACGCGATCGCTGTTAAAAGGACAATTACAAA
CAGGAATCGAATGCAACCGGCGCAGGAACACTGCCAGCGCATCAACAATATTTTCACCTGAATCAGGATA
TTCTTCTAATACCTGGAATGCTGTTTTCCCGGGGATCGCAGTGGTGAGTAACCATGCATCATCAGGAGTA
CGGATAAAATGCTTGATGGTCGGAAGAGGCATAAATTCCGTCAGCCAGTTTAGTCTGACCATCTCATCTG
TAACATCATTGGCAACGCTACCTTTGCCATGTTTCAGAAACAACTCTGGCGCATCGGGCTTCCCATACAA
TCGATAGATTGTCGCACCTGATTGCCCGACATTATCGCGAGCCCATTTATACCCATATAAATCAGCATCC
ATGTTGGAATTTAATCGCGGCCTGGAGCAAGACGTTTCCCGTTGAATATGGCTCATAACACCCCTTGTAT
TACTGTTTATGTAAGCAGACAGTTTTATTGTTCATGATGATATATTTTTATCTTGTGCAATGTAACATCA
GAGATTTTGAGACACAACGTGGCTTTGTTGAATAAATCGAACTTTTGCTGAGTTGAAGGATCAGTCATGA
CCAAAATCCCTTAACGTGAGTTTTCGTTCCACTGAGCGTCAGACCCCGTAGAAAAGATCAAAGGATCTTC
TTGAGATCCTTTTTTTCTGCGCGTAATCTGCTGCTTGCAAACAAAAAAACCACCGCTACCAGCGGTGGTT
TGTTTGCCGGATCAAGAGCTACCAACTCTTTTTCCGAAGGTAACTGGCTTCAGCAGAGCGCAGATACCAA
ATACTGTTCTTCTAGTGTAGCCGTAGTTAGGCCACCACTTCAAGAACTCTGTAGCACCGCCTACATACCT
CGCTCTGCTAATCCTGTTACCAGTGGCTGCTGCCAGTGGCGATAAGTCGTGTCTTACCGGGTTGGACTCA
AGACGATAGTTACCGGATAAGGCGCAGCGGTCGGGCTGAACGGGGGGTTCGTGCACACAGCCCAGCTTGG
AGCGAACGACCTACACCGAACTGAGATACCTACAGCGTGAGCTATGAGAAAGCGCCACGCTTCCCGAAGG
GAGAAAGGCGGACAGGTATCCGGTAAGCGGCAGGGTCGGAACAGGAGAGCGCACGAGGGAGCTTCCAGGG
GGAAACGCCTGGTATCTTTATAGTCCTGTCGGGTTTCGCCACCTCTGACTTGAGCGTCGATTTTTGTGAT
GCTCGTCAGGGGGGCGGAGCCTATGGAAAAACGCCAGCAACGCGGCCTTTTTACGGTTCCTGGCCTTTTG
CTGGCCTTTTGCTCACATGTTCTTTCCTGCGTTATCCCCTGATTCTGTGGATAACCGTGCGGCCGCCAAT
CATGGTCATAGCTGTTTCCTGCAACGGAAAGGGCCTAAAATTTTAAGATTAGTATCTAATTTAAAATGCT
ACACTTTGGTGGTGTAAACAACGTTCTCAAACGACGTGAGTAAAAAACTCAGATGACCATGCCCTTAACC
TCCTTTTATCCACAGGAAAAGCACTACAAAAACGATCTTAAGTAGTAATAACACGCAGCCTTGCTGCATA
AAATCAGCCCGAGATGAATGCCTGGACTCCCATTTCCCTCCTCCACCCCTATTATAATTATTTTGTGACA
CAAACTCAAGCAGGGTGAAGAGAGAAATCTCACACCTGCTCAATCCCCTGCAGGACAACGCCCAGACACC
AGGTAAAGCCTGGGCACAGAGAGTCCCGCCCACAATCGAGAAGGAGCAACTCGACATGGAGGCGATGACG
CCCT
